>Addgene plasmid #217491 | pKJ275 | addgene full sequence | sequence record 442962 | Addgene NGS Result
TGGCCGCAGTGTTATCACTCATGGTTATGGCAGCACTGCATAATTCTCTTACTGTCATGCCATCCGTAAG
ATGCTTTTCTGTGACTGGTGAGTACTCAACCAAGTCATTCTGAGAATAGTGTATGCGGCGACCGAGTTGC
TCTTGCCCGGCGTCAATACGGGATAATACCGCGCCACATAGCAGAACTTTAAAAGTGCTCATCATTGGAA
AACGTTCTTCGGGGCGAAAACTCTCAAGGATCTTACCGCTGTTGAGATCCAGTTCGATGTAACCCACTCG
TGCACCCAACTGATCTTCAGCATCTTTTACTTTCACCAGCGTTTCTGGGTGAGCAAAAACAGGAAGGCAA
AATGCCGCAAAAAAGGGAATAAGGGCGACACGGAAATGTTGAATACTCATACTCTTCCTTTTTCAATATT
ATTGAAGCATTTATCAGGGTTATTGTCTCATGAGCGGATACATATTTGAATGTATTTAGAAAAATAAACA
AATAGGGGTTCCGCGCACATTTCCCCGAAAAGTGCCACCTGACGTCTAAGAAACCATTATTATCATGACA
TTAACCTATAAAAATAGGCGTATCACGAGGCCCTTTCGTCTCGCGCGTTTCGGTGATGACGGTGAAAACC
TCTGACACATGCAGCTCCCGGAGACGGTCACAGCTTGTCTGTAAGCGGATGCCGGGAGCAGACAAGCCCG
TCAGGGCGCGTCAGCGGGTGTTGGCGGGTGTCGGGGCTGGCTTAACTATGCGGCATCAGAGCAGATTGTA
CTGAGAGTGCACCATATGCGGTGTGAAATACCGCACAGATGCGTAAGGAGAAAATACCGCATCAGGCGCC
ATTCGCCATTCAGGCTGCGCAACTGTTGGGAAGGGCGATCGGTGCGGGCCTCTTCGCTATTACGCCAGCT
GGCGAAAGGGGGATGTGCTGCAAGGCGATTAAGTTGGGTAACGCCAGGGTTTTCCCAGTCACGACGTTGT
AAAACGACGGCCAGTGAATTCGAGCCATAGAGCCCACCGCATCCCCAGCATGCCTGCTATTGTCTTCCCA
ATCCTCCCCCTTGCTGTCCTGCCCCACCCCACCCCCCAGAATAGAATGACACCTACTCAGACAATGCGAT
GCAATTTCCTCATTTTATTAGGAAAGGACAGTGGGAGTGGCACCTTCCAGGGTCAAGGAAGGCACGGGGG
AGGGGCAAACAACAGATGGCTGGCAACTAGAAGGCACAGGCGGCCGCTTAGGCACCGGGCTTGCGGGTCA
TGCACCAGGTGCGCGGTCCTTCGGGCACCTCGACGTCGGCGGTGACGGTGAAGCCGAGCCGCTCGTAGAA
GGGGAGGTTGCGGGGCGCGGAGGTCTCCAGGAAGGCGGGCACCCCGGCGCGCTCGGCCGCCTCCACTCCG
GGGAGCACGACGGCGCTGCCCAGACCCTTGCCCTGGTGGTCGGGCGAGACGCCGACGGTGGCCAGGAACC
ACGCGGGCTCCTTGGGCCGGTGCGGCGCCAGGAGGCCTTCCATCTGTTGCTGCGCGGCCAGCCGGGAACC
GCTCAACTCGGCCATGCGCGGGCCGATCTCGGCGAACACCGCCCCCGCTTCGACGCTCTCCGGCGTGGTC
CAGACCGCCACCGCGGCGCCGTCGTCCGCGACCCACACCTTGCCGATGTCGAGCCCGACGCGCGTGAGGA
AGAGTTCTTGCAGCTCGGTGACCCGCTCGATGTGGCGGTCCGGATCGACGGTGTGGCGCGTGGCGGGGTA
GTCGGCGAACGCGGCGGCGAGGGTGCGTACGGCCCTGGGGACGTCGTCGCGGGTGGCGAGGCGCACCGTG
GGCTTGTACTCGGTCATATGTGTGGCCATATTATCATCGTGTTTTTCAAAGGAAAACCACGTCCCCGTGG
TTCGGGGGGCCTAGACGTTTTTTTAACCTCGACTAAACACATGTAAAGCATGTGCACCGAGGCCCCAGAT
CAGATCCCATACAATGGGGTACCTTCTGGGCATCCTTCAGCCCCTTGTTGAATACGCTTGAGGAGAGCCA
TTTGACTCTTTCCACAACTATCCAACTCACAACGTGGCACTGGGGTTGTGCCGCCTTTGCAGGTGTATCT
TATACACGTGGCTTTTGGCCGCAGAGGCACCTGTCGCCAGGTGGGGGGTTCCGCTGCCTGCAAAGGGTCG
CTACAGACGTTGTTTGTCTTCAAGAAGCTTCCAGAGGAACTGCTTCCTTCACGACATTCAACAGACCTTG
CATTCCTTTGGCGAGAGGGGAAAGACCCCTAGGAATGCTCGTCAAGAAGACAGGGCCAGGTTTCCGGGCC
CTCACATTGCCAAAAGACGGCAATATGGTGGAAAATAACATATAGACAAACGCACACCGGCCTTATTCCA
AGCGGCTTCGGCCAGTAACGTTAGGGGGGGGGGGAGGGATTAGTCACCACCGGCCCCCTTGATCTTGTCC
ACCTGACCCTGGATCTTGCTGGCAAAGGTCGCACAGCGTTGCGGCAGCCACTTCTTGAGCAGGTCAGAAC
ACTGCACGTTGGCAAGCCCTTTGAGGCAGCCAGTTGTGCAGTCCACACACAGATCGACCTGTGCGATGAA
CTGCTCCATGGGCTCCAAGTCCTTGAACCCAGGAATCTCAGGAATGTCGACGATCGCCTCGCCTATGCCG
CCCTGTGCGGACTCTTTGTCGCCTTCGTAGGTGTGGCAGCGTCCTGGGATGAACTTCTTCATCTTGGGCG
TGCACTTGATGTGGGACAGGCAGATCAGACAGCCCCTGGTGCAGCCAGCTTTCCGGGCATTGGCTTCCAT
CTCTTTGAGCACCTCCAGCGGCAGCTTCTTGCCGGGCAACTTCCCGCGGTCAGCATCGAGATCCGTGGTC
GCGAAGTTGCTGGCCACGGCCACGATGTTGAAGTCTTCGTTGTTCTCGGTGGGCTTGGCCTCGGCCACAG
CGATGCAGATCAGGGCAAACAGAACTTTGACTCCCTTACTTACAGGTCCAGGGTTCTCCTCCACGTCGCC
AGCCTGCTTCAGCAGGCTGAAGTTAGTAGCTCCGCTTCCGCTAGCTCTCAGCCCTGAGAAAGGAGACCTG
TACCTGGGTGATCCCCATGTGAGTAACCTGTGTGAAAGCAGCAAAGGACGCGGTGGTCCTGCGTCCTGGC
AGAAAACAACCTGAACCTTCTAAAGATGGCTGAAAAAGATGGATGCACATGGGTGATCCTCATGTATCTG
GATCCAATGAGGAGACTTGCCGACGCGGTGGTCCTGCGTCGAAAACCACCACTGGTCTTTTGGAGTTCTA
GAGGGGCCGGGATTTTCCTCCACGTCCCCGCATGTTAGAAGACTTCCCCTGCCCTCCTTGTACAGCTCGT
CCATGCCGCCGGTGGAGTGGCGGCCCTCGGCGCGTTCGTACTGTTCCACGATGGTGTAGTCCTCGTTGTG
GGAGGTGATGTCCAACTTGATGTTGACGTTGTAGGCGCCGGGCAGCTGCACGGGCTTCTTGGCCTTGTAG
GTGGTCTTGACCTCAGCGTCGTAGTGGCCGCCGTCCTTCAGCTTCAGCCTCTGCTTGATCTCGCCCTTCA
GGGCGCCGTCCTCGGGGTACATCCGCTCGGAGGAGGCCTCCCAGCCCATGGTCTTCTTCTGCATTACGGG
GCCGTCGGAGGGGAAGTTGGTGCCGCGCAGCTTCACCTTGTAGATGAACTCGCCGTCCTGCAGGGAGGAG
TCCTGGGTCACGGTCACCACGCCGCCGTCCTCGAAGTTCATCACGCGCTCCCACTTGAAGCCCTCGGGGA
AGGACAGCTTCAAGTAGTCGGGGATGTCGGCGGGGTGCTTCACGTAGGCCTTGGAGCCGTACATGAACTG
AGGGGACAGGATGTCCCAGGCGAAGGGCAGGGGGCCACCCTTGGTCACCTTCAGCTTGGCGGTCTGGGTG
CCCTCGTAGGGGCGGCCCTCGCCCTCGCCCTCGATCTCGAACTCGTGGCCGTTCACGGAGCCCTCCATGT
GCACCTTGAAGCGCATGAACTCCTTGATGATGGCCATGTTATCCTCCTCGCCCTTGCTCACCATGGTGGC
GGATCCCGTACGTCACGACACCTGAAATGGAAGAAAAAAACTTTGAACCACTGTCTGAGGCTTGAGAATG
AACCAAGATCCAAACTCAAAAAGGGCAAATTCCAAGGAGAATTACATCAAGTGCCAAGCTGGCCTAACTT
CAGTCTCCACCCACTCAGTGTGGGGAAACTCCATCGCATAAAACCCCTCCCCCCAACCTAAAGACGACGT
ACTCCAAAAGCTCGAGAACTAATCGAGGTGCCTGGACGGCGCCCGGTACTCCGTGGAGTCACATGAAGCG
ACGGCTGAGGACGGAAAGGCCCTTTTCCTTTGTGTGGGTGACTCACCCGCCCGCTCTCCCGAGCGCCGCG
TCCTCCATTTTGAGCTCCCTGCAGCAGGGCCGGGAAGCGGCCATCTTTCCGCTCACGCAACTGGTGCCGA
CCGGGCCAGCCTTGCCGCCCAGGGCGGGGCGATACACGGCGGCGCGAGGCCAGGCACCAGAGCAGGCCGG
CCAGCTTGAGACTACCCCCGTCCGATTCTCGGTGGCCGCGCTCGCAGGCCCCGCCTCGCCGAACATGTGC
GCTGGGACGCACGGGCCCCGTCGCCGCCCGCGGCCCCAAAAACCGAAATACCAGTGTGCAGATCTTGGCC
CGCATTTACAAGACTATCTTGCCAGAAAAAAAGCGTCGCAGCAGGTCATCAAAAATTTTAAATGGCTAGA
GACTTATCGAAAGCAGCGAGACAGGCGCGAAGGTGCCACCAGATTCGCACGCGGCGGCCCCAGCGCCCAG
GCCAGGCCTCAACTCAAGCACGAGGCGAAGGGGCTCCTTAAGCGCAAGGCCTCGAACTCTCCCACCCACT
TCCAACCCGAAGCTCGGGATCAAGAATCACGTACTGCAGCCAGGTGGAAGTAATTCAAGGCACGCAAGGG
CCATAACCCGTAAAGAGGCCAGGCCCGCGGGAACCACACACGGCACTTACCTGTGTTCTGGCGGCAAACC
CGTTGCGAAAAAGAACGTTCACGGCGACTACTGCACTTATATACGGTTCTCCCCCACCCTCGGGAAAAAG
GCGGAGCCAGTACACGACATCACTTTCCCAGTTTACCCCGCGCCACCTTCTCTAGGCACCGGTTCAATTG
CCGACCCCTCCCCCCAACTTCTCGGGGACTGTGGGCGATGTGCGCTCTGCCCACTGACGGGCACCGGAGC
CAATTCCCACTCCTTTCAAGACCTAGAAGGTCCATTAGCTGCAAAGATTCCTCTCTGTTTAAAACTTTAT
CCATCTTTGCATCAGCTTCGATGTACGGGCCAGATATACGCGTTGACATTGATTATTGACTAGTTATTAA
TAGTAATCAATTACGGGGTCATTAGTTCATAGCCCATATATGGAGTTCCGCGTTACATAACTTACGGTAA
ATGGCCCGCCTGGCTGACCGCCCAACGACCCCCGCCCATTGACGTCAATAATGACGTATGTTCCCATAGT
AACGCCAATAGGGACTTTCCATTGACGTCAATGGGTGGAGTATTTACGGTAAACTGCCCACTTGGCAGTA
CATCAAGTGTATCATATGCCAAGTACGCCCCCTATTGACGTCAATGACGGTAAATGGCCCGCCTGGCATT
ATGCCCAGTACATGACCTTATGGGACTTTCCTACTTGGCAGTACATCTACGTATTAGTCATCGCTATTAC
CATGGTGATGCGGTTTTGGCAGTACATCAATGGGCGTGGATAGCGGTTTGACTCACGGGGATTTCCAAGT
CTCCACCCCATTGACGTCAATGGGAGTTTGTTTTGGCACCAAAATCAACGGGACTTTCCAAAATGTCGTA
ACAACTCCGCCCCATTGACGCAAATGGGCGGTAGGCGTGTACGGTGGGAGGTCTATATAAGCAGAGCTCT
CTGGCTAACTAGAGAACCCACTGCTTACTGGCTTATCGAAATTAATACGACTCACTATAGGGAGACGCAA
GCTTGGTACCGCCACCATGAAGACCTTAATTCTTGCCGTTGCATTAGTCTACTGCGCCACTGTTCATTGC
CAGGACTGTCCTTACGAACCTGATCCACCAAACACAGTTCCAACTTCCTGTGAAGCTAAAGAAGGAGAAT
GTATTGATAGCAGCTGTGGCACCTGCACGAGAGACATACTATCAGATGGACTGTGTGAAAATAAACCAGG
AAAAACATGTTGTCGAATGTGTCAGTATGTAATTGAATGCAGAGTAGAGGCCGCAGGATGGTTTAGAACA
TTCTATGGAAAGAGATTCCAGTTCCAGGAACCTGGTACATACGTGTTGGGTCAAGGAACCAAGGGCGGCG
ACTGGAAGGTGTCCATCACCCTGGAGAACCTGGATGGAACCAAGGGGGCTGTGCTGACCAAGACAAGACT
GGAAGTGGCTGGAGACATCATTGACATCGCTCAAGCTACTGAGAATCCCATCACTGTAAACGGTGGAGCT
GACCCTATCATCGCCTACCCGTACACCATCGGCGAGGTCACCATCGCTGTTGTTGAGATGCCAGGCTTCA
ACATCACCGTCATTGAGTTCTTCAAACTGATCGTGATCGACATCCTCGGAGGAAGATCTGTAAGAATCGC
CCCAGACACAGCAAACAAAGGAATGATCTCTGGCCTCTGTGGAGATCTTAAAATGATGGAAGATACAGAC
TTCACTTCAGATCCAGAACAACTCGCTATTCAGCCTAAGATCAACCAGGAGTTTGACGGTTGTCCACTCT
ATGGAAATCCTGATGACGTTGCATACTGCAAAGGTCTTCTGGAGCCGTACAAGGACAGCTGCCGCAACCC
CATCAACTTCTACTACTACACCATCTCCTGCGCCTTCGCCCGCTGTATGGGTGGAGACGAGCGAGCCTCA
CACGTGCTGCTTGACTACAGGGAGACGTGCGCTGCTCCCGAAACTAGAGGAACCTGCGTTTTGTCTGGAC
ATACTTTCTACGATACATTTGACAAAGCAAGATACCAATTCCAGGGTCCCTGCAAGGAGATTCTTATGGC
CGCCGACTGTTTCTGGAACACTTGGGATGTGAAGGTTTCACACAGGAATGTTGACTCTTACACTGAAGTA
GAGAAAGTACGAATCAGGAAACAATCGACTGTAGTAGAACTCATTGTTGATGGAAAACAGATTCTGGTTG
GAGGAGAAGCCGTGTCCGTCCCGTACAGCTCTCAGAACACTTCCATCTACTGGCAAGATGGTGACATACT
GACTACAGCCATCCTACCTGAAGCTCTGGTGGTCAAGTTCAACTTCAAGCAACTGCTCGTCGTACATATT
AGAGATCCATTCGATGGTAAGACTTGCGGTATTTGCGGTAACTACAACCAGGATTTCAGTGATGATTCTT
TTGATGCTGAAGGAGCCTGTGATCTGACCCCCAACCCACCGGGATGCACCGAAGAACAGAAACCTGAAGC
TGAACGACTCTGCAATAGTCTCTTCGCCGGTCAAAGTGATCTTGATCAGAAATGTAACGTGTGCCACAAG
CCTGACCGTGTCGAACGATGCATGTACGAGTATTGCCTGAGGGGACAACAGGGTTTCTGTGACCACGCAT
GGGAGTTCAAGAAAGAATGCTACATAAAGCATGGAGACACCCTAGAAGTACCAGATGAATGCAAATAAAA
TAAAATATCTTTATTTTCATTACATCTGTGTGTTGGTTTTTTGTGTGTGGCGTAATCATGGTCATAGCTG
TTTCCTGTGTGAAATTGTTATCCGCTCACAATTCCACACAACATACGAGCCGGAAGCATAAAGTGTAAAG
CCTGGGGTGCCTAATGAGTGAGCTAACTCACATTAATTGCGTTGCGCTCACTGCCCGCTTTCCAGTCGGG
AAACCTGTCGTGCCAGCTGCATTAATGAATCGGCCAACGCGCGGGGAGAGGCGGTTTGCGTATTGGGCGC
TCTTCCGCTTCCTCGCTCACTGACTCGCTGCGCTCGGTCGTTCGGCTGCGGCGAGCGGTATCAGCTCACT
CAAAGGCGGTAATACGGTTATCCACAGAATCAGGGGATAACGCAGGAAAGAACATGTGAGCAAAAGGCCA
GCAAAAGGCCAGGAACCGTAAAAAGGCCGCGTTGCTGGCGTTTTTCCATAGGCTCCGCCCCCCTGACGAG
CATCACAAAAATCGACGCTCAAGTCAGAGGTGGCGAAACCCGACAGGACTATAAAGATACCAGGCGTTTC
CCCCTGGAAGCTCCCTCGTGCGCTCTCCTGTTCCGACCCTGCCGCTTACCGGATACCTGTCCGCCTTTCT
CCCTTCGGGAAGCGTGGCGCTTTCTCATAGCTCACGCTGTAGGTATCTCAGTTCGGTGTAGGTCGTTCGC
TCCAAGCTGGGCTGTGTGCACGAACCCCCCGTTCAGCCCGACCGCTGCGCCTTATCCGGTAACTATCGTC
TTGAGTCCAACCCGGTAAGACACGACTTATCGCCACTGGCAGCAGCCACTGGTAACAGGATTAGCAGAGC
GAGGTATGTAGGCGGTGCTACAGAGTTCTTGAAGTGGTGGCCTAACTACGGCTACACTAGAAGAACAGTA
TTTGGTATCTGCGCTCTGCTGAAGCCAGTTACCTTCGGAAAAAGAGTTGGTAGCTCTTGATCCGGCAAAC
AAACCACCGCTGGTAGCGGTGGTTTTTTTGTTTGCAAGCAGCAGATTACGCGCAGAAAAAAAGGATCTCA
AGAAGATCCTTTGATCTTTTCTACGGGGTCTGACGCTCAGTGGAACGAAAACTCACGTTAAGGGATTTTG
GTCATGAGATTATCAAAAAGGATCTTCACCTAGATCCTTTTAAATTAAAAATGAAGTTTTAAATCAATCT
AAAGTATATATGAGTAAACTTGGTCTGACAGTTACCAATGCTTAATCAGTGAGGCACCTATCTCAGCGAT
CTGTCTATTTCGTTCATCCATAGTTGCCTGACTCCCCGTCGTGTAGATAACTACGATACGGGAGGGCTTA
CCATCTGGCCCCAGTGCTGCAATGATACCGCCAGACCCACGCTCACCGGCTCCAGATTTATCAGCAATAA
ACCAGCCAGCCGGAAGGGCCGAGCGCAGAAGTGGTCCTGCAACTTTATCCGCCTCCATCCAGTCTATTAA
TTGTTGCCGGGAAGCTAGAGTAAGTAGTTCGCCAGTTAATAGTTTGCGCAACGTTGTTGCCATTGCTACA
GGCATCGTGGTGTCACGCTCGTCGTTTGGTATGGCTTCATTCAGCTCCGGTTCCCAACGATCAAGGCGAG
TTACATGATCCCCCATGTTGTGCAAAAAAGCGGTTAGCTCCTTCGGTCCTCCGATCGTTGTCAGAAGTAA
GT
Features (pLannotate 1.2.2; 25 found; start..end, strand, type, name):
    401..505     -  promoter       AmpR promoter: bla
    600..635     +  CDS            rop (fragment): Rop protein, which maintains plasmids at low copy number; rop
    737..836     +  misc_feature   bom (fragment): basis of mobility region from pBR322
    842..999     -  CDS            lacZα (fragment): LacZα fragment of β-galactosidase; lacZ fragment
   1005..1229    -  polyA_signal   bGH poly(A) signal: bovine growth hormone polyadenylation signal
   1240..1837    -  CDS            PuroR (fragment): puromycin N-acetyltransferase; pac from Streptomyces; confers resistance to puromycin
   1851..2313    -  misc_feature   IRES: internal ribosome entry site (IRES) of the encephalomyocarditis virus (EMCV)
   2420..2975    -  CDS            hGLuc (fragment): secreted Gaussia luciferase human codon-optimized
   3197..3215    -  misc_RNA       MS2 stem loop: stem loop that binds the bacteriophage MS2 coat protein
   3293..3346    -  CDS            T2A: 2A peptide from Thosea asigna virus capsid protein Eukaryotic ribosomes fail to insert a peptide bond between the Gly and Pro residues, yielding separate polypeptides.
   3347..4054    -  CDS            mCherry: mCherry is a basic (constitutively fluorescent) red fluorescent protein published in 2004, derived from Discosoma sp.. It is reported to be a very rapidly-maturing monomer with low acid sensitivity.
   4073..5251    -  promoter       EF-1α promoter: strong constitutive promoter for human elongation factor EF-1α
   5258..5324    -  CDS            small t antigen (fragment): SV40 (simian virus 40) small t antigen
   5365..5744    +  enhancer       CMV enhancer: human cytomegalovirus immediate early enhancer
   5745..5948    +  promoter       CMV promoter: human cytomegalovirus (CMV) immediate early promoter
   5944..5977    +  LTR            5' LTR (truncated) (fragment): truncated 5' long terminal repeat (LTR) from HIV-1
   5993..6011    +  promoter       T7 promoter: promoter for bacteriophage T7 RNA polymerase
   6037..7697    +  CDS            CLuc (fragment): secreted Cypridina luciferase contains 30 codon substitutions for efficient translation in mammalian cells
   7699..7747    +  polyA_signal   poly(A) signal: synthetic polyadenylation signal
   7785..7801    -  protein_bind   lac operator: The lac repressor binds to the lac operator to inhibit transcription in E. coli. This inhibition can be relieved by adding lactose or isopropyl-β-D-thiogalactopyranoside (IPTG). lac repressor encoded by lacI
   7809..7839    -  promoter       lac promoter: promoter for the E. coli lac operon
   7854..7875    -  protein_bind   CAP binding site: CAP binding activates transcription in the presence of cAMP. E. coli catabolite activator protein
   7888..7980    -  CDS            lacI (fragment): lac repressor; lacI; The lac repressor binds to the lac operator to inhibit transcription in E. coli. This inhibition can be relieved by adding lactose or isopropyl-β-D-thiogalactopyranoside (IPTG).
   8163..8751    -  rep_origin     ori: high-copy-number ColE1/pMB1/pBR322/pUC origin of replication
   8922..400     -  CDS            AmpR (across the origin): β-lactamase; bla; confers resistance to ampicillin, carbenicillin, and related antibiotics
