>Addgene plasmid #217491 | pKJ275 Sequencing Result | analyzer sequence | sequence record 429516
AGCGGAAGAGCGCCCAATACGCAAACCGCCTCTCCCCGCGCGTTGGCCGATTCATTAATGCAGCTGGCAC
GACAGGTTTCCCGACTGGAAAGCGGGCAGTGAGCGCAACGCAATTAATGTGAGTTAGCTCACTCATTAGG
CACCCCAGGCTTTACACTTTATGCTTCCGGCTCGTATGTTGTGTGGAATTGTGAGCGGATAACAATTTCA
CACAGGAAACAGCTATGACCATGATTACGCCACACACAAAAAACCAACACACAGATGTAATGAAAATAAA
GATATTTTATTTTATTTGCATTCATCTGGTACTTCTAGGGTGTCTCCATGCTTTATGTAGCATTCTTTCT
TGAACTCCCATGCGTGGTCACAGAAACCCTGTTGTCCCCTCAGGCAATACTCGTACATGCATCGTTCGAC
ACGGTCAGGCTTGTGGCACACGTTACATTTCTGATCAAGATCACTTTGACCGGCGAAGAGACTATTGCAG
AGTCGTTCAGCTTCAGGTTTCTGTTCTTCGGTGCATCCCGGTGGGTTGGGGGTCAGATCACAGGCTCCTT
CAGCATCAAAAGAATCATCACTGAAATCCTGGTTGTAGTTACCGCAAATACCGCAAGTCTTACCATCGAA
TGGATCTCTAATATGTACGACGAGCAGTTGCTTGAAGTTGAACTTGACCACCAGAGCTTCAGGTAGGATG
GCTGTAGTCAGTATGTCACCATCTTGCCAGTAGATGGAAGTGTTCTGAGAGCTGTACGGGACGGACACGG
CTTCTCCTCCAACCAGAATCTGTTTTCCATCAACAATGAGTTCTACTACAGTCGATTGTTTCCTGATTCG
TACTTTCTCTACTTCAGTGTAAGAGTCAACATTCCTGTGTGAAACCTTCACATCCCAAGTGTTCCAGAAA
CAGTCGGCGGCCATAAGAATCTCCTTGCAGGGACCCTGGAATTGGTATCTTGCTTTGTCAAATGTATCGT
AGAAAGTATGTCCAGACAAAACGCAGGTTCCTCTAGTTTCGGGAGCAGCGCACGTCTCCCTGTAGTCAAG
CAGCACGTGTGAGGCTCGCTCGTCTCCACCCATACAGCGGGCGAAGGCGCAGGAGATGGTGTAGTAGTAG
AAGTTGATGGGGTTGCGGCAGCTGTCCTTGTACGGCTCCAGAAGACCTTTGCAGTATGCAACGTCATCAG
GATTTCCATAGAGTGGACAACCGTCAAACTCCTGGTTGATCTTAGGCTGAATAGCGAGTTGTTCTGGATC
TGAAGTGAAGTCTGTATCTTCCATCATTTTAAGATCTCCACAGAGGCCAGAGATCATTCCTTTGTTTGCT
GTGTCTGGGGCGATTCTTACAGATCTTCCTCCGAGGATGTCGATCACGATCAGTTTGAAGAACTCAATGA
CGGTGATGTTGAAGCCTGGCATCTCAACAACAGCGATGGTGACCTCGCCGATGGTGTACGGGTAGGCGAT
GATAGGGTCAGCTCCACCGTTTACAGTGATGGGATTCTCAGTAGCTTGAGCGATGTCAATGATGTCTCCA
GCCACTTCCAGTCTTGTCTTGGTCAGCACAGCCCCCTTGGTTCCATCCAGGTTCTCCAGGGTGATGGACA
CCTTCCAGTCGCCGCCCTTGGTTCCTTGACCCAACACGTATGTACCAGGTTCCTGGAACTGGAATCTCTT
TCCATAGAATGTTCTAAACCATCCTGCGGCCTCTACTCTGCATTCAATTACATACTGACACATTCGACAA
CATGTTTTTCCTGGTTTATTTTCACACAGTCCATCTGATAGTATGTCTCTCGTGCAGGTGCCACAGCTGC
TATCAATACATTCTCCTTCTTTAGCTTCACAGGAAGTTGGAACTGTGTTTGGTGGATCAGGTTCGTAAGG
ACAGTCCTGGCAATGAACAGTGGCGCAGTAGACTAATGCAACGGCAAGAATTAAGGTCTTCATGGTGGCG
GTACCAAGCTTGCGTCTCCCTATAGTGAGTCGTATTAATTTCGATAAGCCAGTAAGCAGTGGGTTCTCTA
GTTAGCCAGAGAGCTCTGCTTATATAGACCTCCCACCGTACACGCCTACCGCCCATTTGCGTCAATGGGG
CGGAGTTGTTACGACATTTTGGAAAGTCCCGTTGATTTTGGTGCCAAAACAAACTCCCATTGACGTCAAT
GGGGTGGAGACTTGGAAATCCCCGTGAGTCAAACCGCTATCCACGCCCATTGATGTACTGCCAAAACCGC
ATCACCATGGTAATAGCGATGACTAATACGTAGATGTACTGCCAAGTAGGAAAGTCCCATAAGGTCATGT
ACTGGGCATAATGCCAGGCGGGCCATTTACCGTCATTGACGTCAATAGGGGGCGTACTTGGCATATGATA
CACTTGATGTACTGCCAAGTGGGCAGTTTACCGTAAATACTCCACCCATTGACGTCAATGGAAAGTCCCT
ATTGGCGTTACTATGGGAACATACGTCATTATTGACGTCAATGGGCGGGGGTCGTTGGGCGGTCAGCCAG
GCGGGCCATTTACCGTAAGTTATGTAACGCGGAACTCCATATATGGGCTATGAACTAATGACCCCGTAAT
TGATTACTATTAATAACTAGTCAATAATCAATGTCAACGCGTATATCTGGCCCGTACATCGAAGCTGATG
CAAAGATGGATAAAGTTTTAAACAGAGAGGAATCTTTGCAGCTAATGGACCTTCTAGGTCTTGAAAGGAG
TGGGAATTGGCTCCGGTGCCCGTCAGTGGGCAGAGCGCACATCGCCCACAGTCCCCGAGAAGTTGGGGGG
AGGGGTCGGCAATTGAACCGGTGCCTAGAGAAGGTGGCGCGGGGTAAACTGGGAAAGTGATGTCGTGTAC
TGGCTCCGCCTTTTTCCCGAGGGTGGGGGAGAACCGTATATAAGTGCAGTAGTCGCCGTGAACGTTCTTT
TTCGCAACGGGTTTGCCGCCAGAACACAGGTAAGTGCCGTGTGTGGTTCCCGCGGGCCTGGCCTCTTTAC
GGGTTATGGCCCTTGCGTGCCTTGAATTACTTCCACCTGGCTGCAGTACGTGATTCTTGATCCCGAGCTT
CGGGTTGGAAGTGGGTGGGAGAGTTCGAGGCCTTGCGCTTAAGGAGCCCCTTCGCCTCGTGCTTGAGTTG
AGGCCTGGCCTGGGCGCTGGGGCCGCCGCGTGCGAATCTGGTGGCACCTTCGCGCCTGTCTCGCTGCTTT
CGATAAGTCTCTAGCCATTTAAAATTTTTGATGACCTGCTGCGACGCTTTTTTTCTGGCAAGATAGTCTT
GTAAATGCGGGCCAAGATCTGCACACTGGTATTTCGGTTTTTGGGGCCGCGGGCGGCGACGGGGCCCGTG
CGTCCCAGCGCACATGTTCGGCGAGGCGGGGCCTGCGAGCGCGGCCACCGAGAATCGGACGGGGGTAGTC
TCAAGCTGGCCGGCCTGCTCTGGTGCCTGGCCTCGCGCCGCCGTGTATCGCCCCGCCCTGGGCGGCAAGG
CTGGCCCGGTCGGCACCAGTTGCGTGAGCGGAAAGATGGCCGCTTCCCGGCCCTGCTGCAGGGAGCTCAA
AATGGAGGACGCGGCGCTCGGGAGAGCGGGCGGGTGAGTCACCCACACAAAGGAAAAGGGCCTTTCCGTC
CTCAGCCGTCGCTTCATGTGACTCCACGGAGTACCGGGCGCCGTCCAGGCACCTCGATTAGTTCTCGAGC
TTTTGGAGTACGTCGTCTTTAGGTTGGGGGGAGGGGTTTTATGCGATGGAGTTTCCCCACACTGAGTGGG
TGGAGACTGAAGTTAGGCCAGCTTGGCACTTGATGTAATTCTCCTTGGAATTTGCCCTTTTTGAGTTTGG
ATCTTGGTTCATTCTCAAGCCTCAGACAGTGGTTCAAAGTTTTTTTCTTCCATTTCAGGTGTCGTGACGT
ACGGGATCCGCCACCATGGTGAGCAAGGGCGAGGAGGATAACATGGCCATCATCAAGGAGTTCATGCGCT
TCAAGGTGCACATGGAGGGCTCCGTGAACGGCCACGAGTTCGAGATCGAGGGCGAGGGCGAGGGCCGCCC
CTACGAGGGCACCCAGACCGCCAAGCTGAAGGTGACCAAGGGTGGCCCCCTGCCCTTCGCCTGGGACATC
CTGTCCCCTCAGTTCATGTACGGCTCCAAGGCCTACGTGAAGCACCCCGCCGACATCCCCGACTACTTGA
AGCTGTCCTTCCCCGAGGGCTTCAAGTGGGAGCGCGTGATGAACTTCGAGGACGGCGGCGTGGTGACCGT
GACCCAGGACTCCTCCCTGCAGGACGGCGAGTTCATCTACAAGGTGAAGCTGCGCGGCACCAACTTCCCC
TCCGACGGCCCCGTAATGCAGAAGAAGACCATGGGCTGGGAGGCCTCCTCCGAGCGGATGTACCCCGAGG
ACGGCGCCCTGAAGGGCGAGATCAAGCAGAGGCTGAAGCTGAAGGACGGCGGCCACTACGACGCTGAGGT
CAAGACCACCTACAAGGCCAAGAAGCCCGTGCAGCTGCCCGGCGCCTACAACGTCAACATCAAGTTGGAC
ATCACCTCCCACAACGAGGACTACACCATCGTGGAACAGTACGAACGCGCCGAGGGCCGCCACTCCACCG
GCGGCATGGACGAGCTGTACAAGTAGGGCAGGGGAAGTCTTCTAACATGCGGGGACGTGGAGGAAAATCC
CGGCCCCTCTAGAACTCCAAAAGACCAGTGGTGGTTTTCGACGCAGGACCACCGCGTCGGCAAGTCTCCT
CATTGGATCCAGATACATGAGGATCACCCATGTGCATCCATCTTTTTCAGCCATCTTTAGAAGGTTCAGG
TTGTTTTCTGCCAGGACGCAGGACCACCGCGTCCTTTGCTGCTTTCACACAGGTTACTCACATGGGGATC
ACCCAGGTACAGGTCTCCTTTCTCAGGGCTGAGAGCTAGCGGAAGCGGAGCTACTAACTTCAGCCTGCTG
AAGCAGGCTGGCGACGTGGAGGAGAACCCTGGACCTGTAAGTAAGGGAGTCAAAGTTCTGTTTGCCCTGA
TCTGCATCGCTGTGGCCGAGGCCAAGCCCACCGAGAACAACGAAGACTTCAACATCGTGGCCGTGGCCAG
CAACTTCGCGACCACGGATCTCGATGCTGACCGCGGGAAGTTGCCCGGCAAGAAGCTGCCGCTGGAGGTG
CTCAAAGAGATGGAAGCCAATGCCCGGAAAGCTGGCTGCACCAGGGGCTGTCTGATCTGCCTGTCCCACA
TCAAGTGCACGCCCAAGATGAAGAAGTTCATCCCAGGACGCTGCCACACCTACGAAGGCGACAAAGAGTC
CGCACAGGGCGGCATAGGCGAGGCGATCGTCGACATTCCTGAGATTCCTGGGTTCAAGGACTTGGAGCCC
ATGGAGCAGTTCATCGCACAGGTCGATCTGTGTGTGGACTGCACAACTGGCTGCCTCAAAGGGCTTGCCA
ACGTGCAGTGTTCTGACCTGCTCAAGAAGTGGCTGCCGCAACGCTGTGCGACCTTTGCCAGCAAGATCCA
GGGTCAGGTGGACAAGATCAAGGGGGCCGGTGGTGACTAATCCCTCCCCCCCCCCCTAACGTTACTGGCC
GAAGCCGCTTGGAATAAGGCCGGTGTGCGTTTGTCTATATGTTATTTTCCACCATATTGCCGTCTTTTGG
CAATGTGAGGGCCCGGAAACCTGGCCCTGTCTTCTTGACGAGCATTCCTAGGGGTCTTTCCCCTCTCGCC
AAAGGAATGCAAGGTCTGTTGAATGTCGTGAAGGAAGCAGTTCCTCTGGAAGCTTCTTGAAGACAAACAA
CGTCTGTAGCGACCCTTTGCAGGCAGCGGAACCCCCCACCTGGCGACAGGTGCCTCTGCGGCCAAAAGCC
ACGTGTATAAGATACACCTGCAAAGGCGGCACAACCCCAGTGCCACGTTGTGAGTTGGATAGTTGTGGAA
AGAGTCAAATGGCTCTCCTCAAGCGTATTCAACAAGGGGCTGAAGGATGCCCAGAAGGTACCCCATTGTA
TGGGATCTGATCTGGGGCCTCGGTGCACATGCTTTACATGTGTTTAGTCGAGGTTAAAAAAACGTCTAGG
CCCCCCGAACCACGGGGACGTGGTTTTCCTTTGAAAAACACGATGATAATATGGCCACACATATGACCGA
GTACAAGCCCACGGTGCGCCTCGCCACCCGCGACGACGTCCCCAGGGCCGTACGCACCCTCGCCGCCGCG
TTCGCCGACTACCCCGCCACGCGCCACACCGTCGATCCGGACCGCCACATCGAGCGGGTCACCGAGCTGC
AAGAACTCTTCCTCACGCGCGTCGGGCTCGACATCGGCAAGGTGTGGGTCGCGGACGACGGCGCCGCGGT
GGCGGTCTGGACCACGCCGGAGAGCGTCGAAGCGGGGGCGGTGTTCGCCGAGATCGGCCCGCGCATGGCC
GAGTTGAGCGGTTCCCGGCTGGCCGCGCAGCAACAGATGGAAGGCCTCCTGGCGCCGCACCGGCCCAAGG
AGCCCGCGTGGTTCCTGGCCACCGTCGGCGTCTCGCCCGACCACCAGGGCAAGGGTCTGGGCAGCGCCGT
CGTGCTCCCCGGAGTGGAGGCGGCCGAGCGCGCCGGGGTGCCCGCCTTCCTGGAGACCTCCGCGCCCCGC
AACCTCCCCTTCTACGAGCGGCTCGGCTTCACCGTCACCGCCGACGTCGAGGTGCCCGAAGGACCGCGCA
CCTGGTGCATGACCCGCAAGCCCGGTGCCTAAGCGGCCGCCTGTGCCTTCTAGTTGCCAGCCATCTGTTG
TTTGCCCCTCCCCCGTGCCTTCCTTGACCCTGGAAGGTGCCACTCCCACTGTCCTTTCCTAATAAAATGA
GGAAATTGCATCGCATTGTCTGAGTAGGTGTCATTCTATTCTGGGGGGTGGGGTGGGGCAGGACAGCAAG
GGGGAGGATTGGGAAGACAATAGCAGGCATGCTGGGGATGCGGTGGGCTCTATGGCTCGAATTCACTGGC
CGTCGTTTTACAACGTCGTGACTGGGAAAACCCTGGCGTTACCCAACTTAATCGCCTTGCAGCACATCCC
CCTTTCGCCAGCTGGCGTAATAGCGAAGAGGCCCGCACCGATCGCCCTTCCCAACAGTTGCGCAGCCTGA
ATGGCGAATGGCGCCTGATGCGGTATTTTCTCCTTACGCATCTGTGCGGTATTTCACACCGCATATGGTG
CACTCTCAGTACAATCTGCTCTGATGCCGCATAGTTAAGCCAGCCCCGACACCCGCCAACACCCGCTGAC
GCGCCCTGACGGGCTTGTCTGCTCCCGGCATCCGCTTACAGACAAGCTGTGACCGTCTCCGGGAGCTGCA
TGTGTCAGAGGTTTTCACCGTCATCACCGAAACGCGCGAGACGAAAGGGCCTCGTGATACGCCTATTTTT
ATAGGTTAATGTCATGATAATAATGGTTTCTTAGACGTCAGGTGGCACTTTTCGGGGAAATGTGCGCGGA
ACCCCTATTTGTTTATTTTTCTAAATACATTCAAATATGTATCCGCTCATGAGACAATAACCCTGATAAA
TGCTTCAATAATATTGAAAAAGGAAGAGTATGAGTATTCAACATTTCCGTGTCGCCCTTATTCCCTTTTT
TGCGGCATTTTGCCTTCCTGTTTTTGCTCACCCAGAAACGCTGGTGAAAGTAAAAGATGCTGAAGATCAG
TTGGGTGCACGAGTGGGTTACATCGAACTGGATCTCAACAGCGGTAAGATCCTTGAGAGTTTTCGCCCCG
AAGAACGTTTTCCAATGATGAGCACTTTTAAAGTTCTGCTATGTGGCGCGGTATTATCCCGTATTGACGC
CGGGCAAGAGCAACTCGGTCGCCGCATACACTATTCTCAGAATGACTTGGTTGAGTACTCACCAGTCACA
GAAAAGCATCTTACGGATGGCATGACAGTAAGAGAATTATGCAGTGCTGCCATAACCATGAGTGATAACA
CTGCGGCCAACTTACTTCTGACAACGATCGGAGGACCGAAGGAGCTAACCGCTTTTTTGCACAACATGGG
GGATCATGTAACTCGCCTTGATCGTTGGGAACCGGAGCTGAATGAAGCCATACCAAACGACGAGCGTGAC
ACCACGATGCCTGTAGCAATGGCAACAACGTTGCGCAAACTATTAACTGGCGAACTACTTACTCTAGCTT
CCCGGCAACAATTAATAGACTGGATGGAGGCGGATAAAGTTGCAGGACCACTTCTGCGCTCGGCCCTTCC
GGCTGGCTGGTTTATTGCTGATAAATCTGGAGCCGGTGAGCGTGGGTCTGGCGGTATCATTGCAGCACTG
GGGCCAGATGGTAAGCCCTCCCGTATCGTAGTTATCTACACGACGGGGAGTCAGGCAACTATGGATGAAC
GAAATAGACAGATCGCTGAGATAGGTGCCTCACTGATTAAGCATTGGTAACTGTCAGACCAAGTTTACTC
ATATATACTTTAGATTGATTTAAAACTTCATTTTTAATTTAAAAGGATCTAGGTGAAGATCCTTTTTGAT
AATCTCATGACCAAAATCCCTTAACGTGAGTTTTCGTTCCACTGAGCGTCAGACCCCGTAGAAAAGATCA
AAGGATCTTCTTGAGATCCTTTTTTTCTGCGCGTAATCTGCTGCTTGCAAACAAAAAAACCACCGCTACC
AGCGGTGGTTTGTTTGCCGGATCAAGAGCTACCAACTCTTTTTCCGAAGGTAACTGGCTTCAGCAGAGCG
CAGATACCAAATACTGTTCTTCTAGTGTAGCCGTAGTTAGGCCACCACTTCAAGAACTCTGTAGCACCGC
CTACATACCTCGCTCTGCTAATCCTGTTACCAGTGGCTGCTGCCAGTGGCGATAAGTCGTGTCTTACCGG
GTTGGACTCAAGACGATAGTTACCGGATAAGGCGCAGCGGTCGGGCTGAACGGGGGGTTCGTGCACACAG
CCCAGCTTGGAGCGAACGACCTACACCGAACTGAGATACCTACAGCGTGAGCTATGAGAAAGCGCCACGC
TTCCCGAAGGGAGAAAGGCGGACAGGTATCCGGTAAGCGGCAGGGTCGGAACAGGAGAGCGCACGAGGGA
GCTTCCAGGGGGAAACGCCTGGTATCTTTATAGTCCTGTCGGGTTTCGCCACCTCTGACTTGAGCGTCGA
TTTTTGTGATGCTCGTCAGGGGGGCGGAGCCTATGGAAAAACGCCAGCAACGCGGCCTTTTTACGGTTCC
TGGCCTTTTGCTGGCCTTTTGCTCACATGTTCTTTCCTGCGTTATCCCCTGATTCTGTGGATAACCGTAT
TACCGCCTTTGAGTGAGCTGATACCGCTCGCCGCAGCCGAACGACCGAGCGCAGCGAGTCAGTGAGCGAG
GA
Features (pLannotate 1.2.2; 25 found; start..end, strand, type, name):
     10..102     +  CDS            lacI (fragment): lac repressor; lacI; The lac repressor binds to the lac operator to inhibit transcription in E. coli. This inhibition can be relieved by adding lactose or isopropyl-β-D-thiogalactopyranoside (IPTG).
    115..136     +  protein_bind   CAP binding site: CAP binding activates transcription in the presence of cAMP. E. coli catabolite activator protein
    151..181     +  promoter       lac promoter: promoter for the E. coli lac operon
    189..205     +  protein_bind   lac operator: The lac repressor binds to the lac operator to inhibit transcription in E. coli. This inhibition can be relieved by adding lactose or isopropyl-β-D-thiogalactopyranoside (IPTG). lac repressor encoded by lacI
    243..291     -  polyA_signal   poly(A) signal: synthetic polyadenylation signal
    293..1953    -  CDS            CLuc (fragment): secreted Cypridina luciferase contains 30 codon substitutions for efficient translation in mammalian cells
   1979..1997    -  promoter       T7 promoter: promoter for bacteriophage T7 RNA polymerase
   2013..2046    -  LTR            5' LTR (truncated) (fragment): truncated 5' long terminal repeat (LTR) from HIV-1
   2042..2245    -  promoter       CMV promoter: human cytomegalovirus (CMV) immediate early promoter
   2246..2625    -  enhancer       CMV enhancer: human cytomegalovirus immediate early enhancer
   2666..2732    +  CDS            small t antigen (fragment): SV40 (simian virus 40) small t antigen
   2739..3917    +  promoter       EF-1α promoter: strong constitutive promoter for human elongation factor EF-1α
   3936..4646    +  CDS            mCherry: monomeric derivative of DsRed fluorescent protein (Shaner et al., 2004) mammalian codon-optimized
   4645..4697    +  CDS            T2A (fragment): 2A peptide from Thosea asigna virus capsid protein Eukaryotic ribosomes fail to insert a peptide bond between the Gly and Pro residues, yielding separate polypeptides.
   4775..4793    +  misc_RNA       MS2 stem loop: stem loop that binds the bacteriophage MS2 coat protein
   5015..5570    +  CDS            hGLuc (fragment): secreted Gaussia luciferase human codon-optimized
   5677..6139    +  misc_feature   IRES: internal ribosome entry site (IRES) of the encephalomyocarditis virus (EMCV)
   6153..6750    +  CDS            PuroR (fragment): puromycin N-acetyltransferase; pac from Streptomyces; confers resistance to puromycin
   6761..6985    +  polyA_signal   bGH poly(A) signal: bovine growth hormone polyadenylation signal
   6991..7148    +  CDS            lacZα (fragment): LacZα fragment of β-galactosidase; lacZ fragment
   7154..7253    -  misc_feature   bom (fragment): basis of mobility region from pBR322
   7355..7390    -  CDS            rop (fragment): Rop protein, which maintains plasmids at low copy number; rop
   7485..7589    +  promoter       AmpR promoter: bla
   7590..8450    +  CDS            AmpR: β-lactamase; bla; confers resistance to ampicillin, carbenicillin, and related antibiotics
   8621..9209    +  rep_origin     ori: high-copy-number ColE1/pMB1/pBR322/pUC origin of replication
