[The description below was written by a language model from this plasmid's Addgene catalogue record and pLannotate feature annotations shown in this document.]
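Description:
pKJ275 is a 9,382 nt mammalian expression plasmid on a pcDNA-type backbone, catalogued as a RADARSv3 construct driving luciferase. It is propagated in E. coli through a high-copy ColE1/pUC origin and selected with ampicillin via the bla gene and its native promoter. Short remnants of lac, rop, bom and lacZα sequences are backbone residue. Two feature tables are supplied. They describe the same circular sequence in opposite orientations with different start points, and they agree on content.

The main cassette is driven by the EF-1α promoter and reads mCherry, T2A, an interval containing an MS2 stem loop, human codon-optimised secreted Gaussia luciferase, an EMCV IRES, puromycin N-acetyltransferase, and the bGH polyadenylation signal. In the RADARS design (RNA sensing through ADAR editing), a guide region between the upstream and downstream reading frames carries a stop codon. This stop codon is removed by ADAR editing only when the guide pairs with its target transcript. mCherry would therefore report transcript expression constitutively, while Gaussia luciferase would be translated only after sensing. The unannotated stretches flanking the MS2 loop presumably hold this sensor, but the record states neither its sequence nor the RNA it targets. The IRES-linked puromycin marker allows selection of transfected mammalian cells.

A second, divergently oriented unit uses the CMV enhancer/promoter, followed by a T7 promoter, to express secreted Cypridina luciferase, ending in a synthetic poly(A) signal. This unit can serve as an independent normalisation control for dual-luciferase readouts from culture medium. The construct is suited to quantifying RNA-sensor activation in mammalian cells.
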