Addgene plasmid #217491: pKJ275
Purpose: RADARSv3 driving luciferase
Depositing lab: Omar Abudayyeh & Jonathan Gootenberg. Depositing organization: Massachusetts Institute of Technology. Publication: Programmable eukaryotic protein synthesis with RNA sensors by harnessing ADAR. Jiang K, Koob J, Chen XD, Krajeski RN, Zhang Y, Volf V, Zhou W, Sgrizzi SR, Villiger L, Gootenberg JS, Chen F, Abudayyeh OO. Nat Biotechnol. 2022 Oct 27. pii: 10.1038/s41587-022-01534-5. doi: 10.1038/s41587-022-01534-5. PubMed 36302988.
Backbone
  Vector backbone: pcDNA
  Vector type: Mammalian Expression
Growth in bacteria
  Bacterial resistance: Ampicillin, 100 μg/mL
  Growth temperature: 37°C
  Growth strain: NEB Stable
  Copy number: High Copy
Gene/Insert
  Gene/Insert name: gaussia luciferase
  Species: Synthetic
  Cloning method: Gibson Cloning
  Sequencing primers: 5′ N/A
Terms and licenses: Academic/Nonprofit Terms; Industry Terms: Not Available to Industry
How to cite: pKJ275 was a gift from Omar Abudayyeh & Jonathan Gootenberg (Addgene plasmid # 217491 ; http://n2t.net/addgene:217491 ; RRID:Addgene_217491)
